Addgene plasmid #26846: pXP518
Purpose: (Empty Backbone)
Depositing lab: Nancy DaSilva & Suzanne Sandmeyer. Depositing organization: University of California, Irvine. Publication: A vector set for systematic metabolic engineering in Saccharomyces cerevisiae. Fang F, Salmon K, Shen MW, Aeling KA, Ito E, Irwin B, Tran UP, Hatfield GW, Da Silva NA, Sandmeyer S. Yeast. 2011 Feb;28(2):123-36. doi: 10.1002/yea.1824. Epub 2010 Oct 8. PubMed 20936606.
Backbone
  Vector backbone: pUC18
  Backbone size (bp): 4822
  Modifications to backbone: N/A
  Vector type: Yeast Expression, Cre/Lox
  Selectable markers: URA3
Growth in bacteria
  Bacterial resistance: Ampicillin, 100 μg/mL
  Growth temperature: 37°C
  Growth strain: DH5alpha
  Copy number: High Copy
Gene/Insert
  Gene/Insert name: None
  Cloning method: Restriction Enzyme; 5′ cloning site SpeI (not destroyed); 3′ cloning site XhoI (not destroyed)
  Sequencing primers: 5′ N/A
Terms and licenses: Academic/Nonprofit Terms; Industry Terms: Not Available to Industry
How to cite: pXP518 was a gift from Nancy DaSilva & Suzanne Sandmeyer (Addgene plasmid # 26846 ; http://n2t.net/addgene:26846 ; RRID:Addgene_26846)
