[The description below was written by a language model from this plasmid's Addgene catalogue record and pLannotate feature annotations shown in this document.]
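Description:
pXP518 is an empty yeast expression backbone built on pUC18, about 4.8 kb in size, and belongs to a vector set designed for systematic metabolic engineering in Saccharomyces cerevisiae. It is a shuttle plasmid. In E. coli it replicates from the high-copy ColE1/pUC origin and is selected with ampicillin through the β-lactamase gene and its native promoter. In yeast it is maintained by a CEN6/ARS element, which gives stable, low-copy, centromere-based segregation. Residual pUC sequences (lac promoter, operator and CAP site, and fragments of lacI, rop, bom and the polylinker) are annotated as leftovers of the parental backbone.

The yeast selectable marker is URA3 with its own promoter. It complements uracil auxotrophy and can be counterselected with 5-fluoroorotic acid. The marker cassette is flanked by two loxP sites in the same orientation, so Cre recombinase can excise URA3 and allow the marker to be reused in successive engineering steps. No gene is carried; inserts are cloned between SpeI and XhoI sites, both of which are retained. A CYC1 transcription terminator is annotated next to the marker cassette and presumably terminates the transcript of the inserted gene. The feature table does not annotate any yeast promoter for driving an insert, although an unannotated stretch of a few hundred bases lies upstream of the terminator. The record therefore does not state which promoter, if any, the expression cassette uses. The plasmid is suited to low-copy expression of pathway genes in ura3 yeast strains, with the option of recycling the marker.
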