Features (pLannotate 1.2.2; 17 found; start..end, strand, type, name):
    137..189     +  misc_feature   bom (fragment): basis of mobility region from pBR322
    598..845     +  terminator     CYC1 terminator: S. cerevisiae CYC1; transcription terminator for CYC1
    850..890     -  misc_feature   MCS (fragment): pUC18/19 multiple cloning site
    891..924     +  protein_bind   loxP: Cre-mediated recombination occurs in the 8-bp core sequence (GCATACAT). Cre recombinase
    940..1155    +  promoter       URA3 promoter: S. cerevisiae URA3
   1156..1959    +  CDS            URA3: orotidine-5'-phosphate decarboxylase, required for uracil biosynthesis; S. cerevisiae URA3; yeast auxotrophic marker, counterselectable with 5-fluoroorotic acid (5-FOA)
   2038..2071    +  protein_bind   loxP: Cre-mediated recombination occurs in the 8-bp core sequence (GCATACAT). Cre recombinase
   2072..2093    -  misc_feature   MCS (fragment): pUC18/19 multiple cloning site
   2094..2585    -  misc_feature   CEN/ARS: S. cerevisiae CEN6 centromere fused to an autonomously replicating sequence
   2624..2640    -  protein_bind   lac operator: The lac repressor binds to the lac operator to inhibit transcription in E. coli. This inhibition can be relieved by adding lactose or isopropyl-β-D-thiogalactopyranoside (IPTG). lac repressor encoded by lacI
   2648..2678    -  promoter       lac promoter: promoter for the E. coli lac operon
   2693..2714    -  protein_bind   CAP binding site: CAP binding activates transcription in the presence of cAMP. E. coli catabolite activator protein
   2727..2819    -  CDS            lacI (fragment): lac repressor; lacI; The lac repressor binds to the lac operator to inhibit transcription in E. coli. This inhibition can be relieved by adding lactose or isopropyl-β-D-thiogalactopyranoside (IPTG).
   3002..3590    -  rep_origin     ori: high-copy-number ColE1/pMB1/pBR322/pUC origin of replication
   3761..4621    -  CDS            AmpR: β-lactamase; bla; confers resistance to ampicillin, carbenicillin, and related antibiotics
   4622..4726    -  promoter       AmpR promoter: bla
   4821..35      +  CDS            rop (fragment) (across the origin): Rop protein, which maintains plasmids at low copy number; rop
>Addgene plasmid #26846 | pXP518 | depositor full sequence | sequence record 12714 | Author sequence
TCGCGCGTTTCGGTGATGACGGTGAAAACCTCTGACACATGCAGCTCCCGGAGACGGTCACAGCTTGTCT
GTAAGCGGATGCCGGGAGCAGACAAGCCCGTCAGGGCGCGTCAGCGGGTGTTGGCGGGTGTCGGGGCTGG
CTTAACTATGCGGCATCAGAGCAGATTGTACTGAGAGTGCACCATATGCTCGTAGGAACAATTTCGGGCC
CCTGCGTGTTCTTCTGAGGTTCATCTTTTACATTTGCTTCTGCTGGATAATTTTCAGAGGCAACAAGGAA
AAATTAGATGGCAAAAAGTCGTCTTTCAAGGAAAAATCCCCACCATCTTTCGAGATCCCCTGTAACTTAT
TGGCAACTGAAAGAATGAAAAGGAGGAAAATACAAAATATACTAGAACTGAAAAAAAAAAAGTATAAATA
GAGACGATATATGCCAATACTTCACAATGTTCGAATCTATTCTTCATTTGCAGCTATTGTAAAATAATAA
AACATCAAGAACAAACAAGCTCAACTTGTCTTTTCTAAGAACAAAGAATAAACACAAAAACAAAAAGTTT
TTTTAATTTTAATCAAAAAACTAGTGATATCCTCGAGTCATGTAATTAGTTATGTCACGCTTACATTCAC
GCCCTCCCCCCACATCCGCTCTAACCGAAAAGGAAGGAGTTAGACAACCTGAAGTCTAGGTCCCTATTTA
TTTTTTTATAGTTATGTTAGTATTAAGAACGTTATTTATATTTCAAATTTTTCTTTTTTTTCTGTACAGA
CGCGTGTACGCATGTAACATTATACTGAAAACCTTGCTTGAGAAGGTTTTGGGACGCTCGAAGGCTTTAA
TTTGCGGCCAAGCTTGCATGCCTGCAGGTCGACTCTAGAGGATCCCCGGGATAACTTCGTATAGCATACA
TTATACGAAGTTATGCACCATACCACCTTTTCAATTCATCATTTTTTTTTTATTCTTTTTTTTGATTTCG
GTTTCCTTGAAATTTTTTTGATTCGGTAATCTCCGAACAGAAGGAAGAACGAAGGAAGGAGCACAGACTT
AGATTGGTATATATACGCATATGTAGTGTTGAAGAAACATGAAATTGCCCAGTATTCTTAACCCAACTGC
ACAGAACAAAAACCTGCAGGAAACGAAGATAAATCATGTCGAAAGCTACATATAAGGAACGTGCTGCTAC
TCATCCTAGTCCTGTTGCTGCCAAGCTATTTAATATCATGCACGAAAAGCAAACAAACTTGTGTGCTTCA
TTGGATGTTCGTACCACCAAGGAATTACTGGAGTTAGTTGAAGCATTAGGTCCCAAAATTTGTTTACTAA
AAACACATGTGGATATCTTGACTGATTTTTCCATGGAGGGCACAGTTAAGCCGCTAAAGGCATTATCCGC
CAAGTACAATTTTTTACTCTTCGAAGACAGAAAATTTGCTGACATTGGTAATACAGTCAAATTGCAGTAC
TCTGCGGGTGTATACAGAATAGCAGAATGGGCAGACATTACGAATGCACACGGTGTGGTGGGCCCAGGTA
TTGTTAGCGGTTTGAAGCAGGCGGCAGAAGAAGTAACAAAGGAACCTAGAGGCCTTTTGATGTTAGCAGA
ATTGTCATGCAAGGGCTCCCTATCTACTGGAGAATATACTAAGGGTACTGTTGACATTGCGAAGAGCGAC
AAAGATTTTGTTATCGGCTTTATTGCTCAAAGAGACATGGGTGGAAGAGATGAAGGTTACGATTGGTTGA
TTATGACACCCGGTGTGGGTTTAGATGACAAGGGAGACGCATTGGGTCAACAGTATAGAACCGTGGATGA
TGTGGTCTCTACAGGATCTGACATTATTATTGTTGGAAGAGGACTATTTGCAAAGGGAAGGGATGCTAAG
GTAGAGGGTGAACGTTACAGAAAAGCAGGCTGGGAAGCATATTTGAGAAGATGCGGCCAGCAAAACTAAA
AAACTGTATTATAAGTAAATGCATGTATACTAAACTCACAAATTAGAGCTTCAATTTAATTATATCAGTT
ATTACCCATAACTTCGTATAGCATACATTATACGAAGTTATCCCGGGTACCGAGCTCGAATTCGTAACTT
ACACGCGCCTCGTATCTTTTAATGATGGAATAATTTGGGAATTTACTCTGTGTTTATTTATTTTTATGTT
TTGTATTTGGATTTTAGAAAGTAAATAAAGAAGGTAGAAGAGTTACGGAATGAAGAAAAAAAAATAAACA
AAGGTTTAAAAAATTTCAACAAAAAGCGTACTTTACATATATATTTATTAGACAAGAAAAGCAGATTAAA
TAGATATACATTCGATTAACGATAAGTAAAATGTAAAATCACAGGATTTTCGTGTGTGGTCTTCTACACA
GACAAGATGAAACAATTCGGCATTAATACCTGAGAGCAGGAAGAGCAAGATAAAAGGTAGTATTTGTTGG
CGATCCCCCTAGAGTCTTTTACATCTTCGGAAAACAAAAACTATTTTTTCTTTAATTTCTTTTTTTACTT
TCTATTTTTAATTTATATATTTATATTAAAAAATTTAAATTATAATTATTTTTATAGCACGTGATGAATT
CGTAATCATGTCATAGCTGTTTCCTGTGTGAAATTGTTATCCGCTCACAATTCCACACAACATACGAGCC
GGAAGCATAAAGTGTAAAGCCTGGGGTGCCTAATGAGTGAGCTAACTCACATTAATTGCGTTGCGCTCAC
TGCCCGCTTTCCAGTCGGGAAACCTGTCGTGCCAGCTGCATTAATGAATCGGCCAACGCGCGGGGAGAGG
CGGTTTGCGTATTGGGCGCTCTTCCGCTTCCTCGCTCACTGACTCGCTGCGCTCGGTCGTTCGGCTGCGG
CGAGCGGTATCAGCTCACTCAAAGGCGGTAATACGGTTATCCACAGAATCAGGGGATAACGCAGGAAAGA
ACATGTGAGCAAAAGGCCAGCAAAAGGCCAGGAACCGTAAAAAGGCCGCGTTGCTGGCGTTTTTCCATAG
GCTCCGCCCCCCTGACGAGCATCACAAAAATCGACGCTCAAGTCAGAGGTGGCGAAACCCGACAGGACTA
TAAAGATACCAGGCGTTTCCCCCTGGAAGCTCCCTCGTGCGCTCTCCTGTTCCGACCCTGCCGCTTACCG
GATACCTGTCCGCCTTTCTCCCTTCGGGAAGCGTGGCGCTTTCTCATAGCTCACGCTGTAGGTATCTCAG
TTCGGTGTAGGTCGTTCGCTCCAAGCTGGGCTGTGTGCACGAACCCCCCGTTCAGCCCGACCGCTGCGCC
TTATCCGGTAACTATCGTCTTGAGTCCAACCCGGTAAGACACGACTTATCGCCACTGGCAGCAGCCACTG
GTAACAGGATTAGCAGAGCGAGGTATGTAGGCGGTGCTACAGAGTTCTTGAAGTGGTGGCCTAACTACGG
CTACACTAGAAGGACAGTATTTGGTATCTGCGCTCTGCTGAAGCCAGTTACCTTCGGAAAAAGAGTTGGT
AGCTCTTGATCCGGCAAACAAACCACCGCTGGTAGCGGTGGTTTTTTTGTTTGCAAGCAGCAGATTACGC
GCAGAAAAAAAGGATCTCAAGAAGATCCTTTGATCTTTTCTACGGGGTCTGACGCTCAGTGGAACGAAAA
CTCACGTTAAGGGATTTTGGTCATGAGATTATCAAAAAGGATCTTCACCTAGATCCTTTTAAATTAAAAA
TGAAGTTTTAAATCAATCTAAAGTATATATGAGTAAACTTGGTCTGACAGTTACCAATGCTTAATCAGTG
AGGCACCTATCTCAGCGATCTGTCTATTTCGTTCATCCATAGTTGCCTGACTCCCCGTCGTGTAGATAAC
TACGATACGGGAGGGCTTACCATCTGGCCCCAGTGCTGCAATGATACCGCGAGACCCACGCTCACCGGCT
CCAGATTTATCAGCAATAAACCAGCCAGCCGGAAGGGCCGAGCGCAGAAGTGGTCCTGCAACTTTATCCG
CCTCCATCCAGTCTATTAATTGTTGCCGGGAAGCTAGAGTAAGTAGTTCGCCAGTTAATAGTTTGCGCAA
CGTTGTTGCCATTGCTACAGGCATCGTGGTGTCACGCTCGTCGTTTGGTATGGCTTCATTCAGCTCCGGT
TCCCAACGATCAAGGCGAGTTACATGATCCCCCATGTTGTGCAAAAAAGCGGTTAGCTCCTTCGGTCCTC
CGATCGTTGTCAGAAGTAAGTTGGCCGCAGTGTTATCACTCATGGTTATGGCAGCACTGCATAATTCTCT
TACTGTCATGCCATCCGTAAGATGCTTTTCTGTGACTGGTGAGTACTCAACCAAGTCATTCTGAGAATAG
TGTATGCGGCGACCGAGTTGCTCTTGCCCGGCGTCAATACGGGATAATACCGCGCCACATAGCAGAACTT
TAAAAGTGCTCATCATTGGAAAACGTTCTTCGGGGCGAAAACTCTCAAGGATCTTACCGCTGTTGAGATC
CAGTTCGATGTAACCCACTCGTGCACCCAACTGATCTTCAGCATCTTTTACTTTCACCAGCGTTTCTGGG
TGAGCAAAAACAGGAAGGCAAAATGCCGCAAAAAAGGGAATAAGGGCGACACGGAAATGTTGAATACTCA
TACTCTTCCTTTTTCAATATTATTGAAGCATTTATCAGGGTTATTGTCTCATGAGCGGATACATATTTGA
ATGTATTTAGAAAAATAAACAAATAGGGGTTCCGCGCACATTTCCCCGAAAAGTGCCACCTGACGTCTAA
GAAACCATTATTATCATGACATTAACCTATAAAAATAGGCGTATCACGAGGCCCTTTCGTC
