>Addgene plasmid #26846 | pXP518 | addgene partial sequence | sequence record 33079 | 26846 with URA3-F 5'-GAGAAGATGCGGCCAGCAAAA
TGTATACTAAACTCACAAATTAGAGCTTCAATTTAATTATATCAGTTATTACCCATAACTTCGTATAGCA
TACATTATACGAAGTTATCCCGGGTACCGAGCTCGAATTCGTAACTTACACGCGCCTCGTATCTTTTAAT
GATGGAATAATTTGGGAATTTACTCTGTGTTTATTTATTTTTATGTTTTGTATTTGGATTTTAGAAAGTA
AATAAAGAAGGTAGAAGAGTTACGGAATGAAGAAAAAAAAATAAACAAAGGTTTAAAAAATTTCAACAAA
AAGCGTACTTTACATATATATTTATTAGACAAGAAAAGCAGATTAAATAGATATACATTCGATTAACGAT
AAGTAAAATGTAAAATCACAGGATTTTCGTGTGTGGTCTTCTACACAGACAAGATGAAACAATTCGGCAT
TAATACCTGAGAGCAGGAAGAGCAAGATAAAAGGTAGTATTTGTTGGCGATCCCCCTAGAGTCTTTTACA
TCTTCGGAAAACAAAAACTATTTTTTCTTTAATTTCTTTTTTTACTTTCTATTTTTAATTTATATATTTA
TATTAAAAAATTTAAATTATAATTATTTTTATAGCACGTGATGAATTCGTAATCATGTCATAGCTGTTTC
CTGTGTGAAATTGTTATCCGCTCACAATTCCACACAACATACGAGCCGGAAGCATAAAGTGTAAAGCCTG
GGGTGCCTAATGAGTGAGCTAACTCACATTAATTGCGTTGCGCTCACTGCCCGCTTTCCAGTCGGGAAAC
CTGTCGTGCCAGCTGCATTAATGAATCGGCCAACGCGCGGGGAGAGGCGGTTTGCGTATTGGGCGCTCTT
CCGCTTCCTCGCTCACTGACTCGCTGCGCTCGGTCGTTCGGCTGCGGCGAGCGGTATCAGCTCACTC
